>Addgene plasmid #237945 | TRBV24-1 | addgene full sequence | sequence record 475858 | Addgene NGS Result
CTGAGAGACTCTAAATCCAGTGACAAGTCTGTCTGCCTATTCACCGATTTTGATTCTCAAACAAATGTGT
CACAAAGTAAGGATTCTGACGTCTATATCACAGACAAAACTGTGCTAGACATGAGGTCTATGGACTTCAA
GAGCAACAGTGCTGTGGCCTGGAGCAACAAATCTGACTTTGCATGTGCAAACGCCTTCAACAACAGCATT
ATTCCAGAAGATACCTTCTTCCCCAGCCCAGAAAGTTCCTGTGATGTCAAGCTGGTCGAGAAATCTTTTG
AAACAGATACGAACCTAAACTTTCAAAACCTGTCAGTGATTGGGTTCCGAATCCTCCTCCTGAAAGTGGC
CGGGTTTAATCTGCTCATGACGCTGCGGCTGTGGTCCAGCTGAGGAATTCATCAGAAGAGCCTCGAGGCG
GCCGCATGTGAGTCTCCCTATAGTGAGTCGTATTAATTTCGCGGGCGGAACCCCTATTTGTTTATTTTTC
TAAATACATTCAAATATGTATCCGCTCATGAGTAGCACCAGGCGTTTAAGGGCACCAATAACTGCCTTAA
AAAAATTACGCCCCGCCCTGCCACTCATCGCAGTACTGTTGTAATTCATTAAGCATTCTGCCGACATGGA
AGCCATCACAAACGGCATGATGAACCTGAATCGCCAGCGGCATCAGCACCTTGTCGCCTTGCGTATAATA
TTTGCCCATGGTGAAAACGGGGGCGAAGAAGTTGTCCATATTGGCCACGTTTAAATCAAAACTGGTGAAA
CTCACCCAGGGATTGGCTGAGACAAAAAACATATTCTCAATAAACCCTTTAGGGAAATAGGCCAGGTTTT
CACCGTAACACGCCACATCTTGCGAATATATGTGTAGAAACTGCCGGAAATCGTCGTGGTATTCACTCCA
GAGCGATGAAAACGTTTCAGTTTGCTCATGGAAAACGGTGTAACAAGGGTGAACACTATCCCATATCACC
AGCTCACCGTCTTTCATTGCCATACGAAATTCCGGATGAGCATTCATCAGGCGGGCAAGAATGTGAATAA
AGGCCGGATAAAACTTGTGCTTATTTTTCTTTACGGTCTTTAAAAAGGCCGTAATATCCAGCTGAACGGT
CTGGTTATAGGTACATTGAGCAACTGACTGAAATGCCTCAAAATGTTCTTTACGATGCCATTGGGATATA
TCAACGGTGGTATATCCAGTGATTTTTTTCTCCATTTTAGCTTCCTTAGCTCCTGAAAATCTCGATAACT
CAAAAAATACGCCCGGTAGTGATCTTATTTCATTATGGTGAAAGTTGGAACCTCTTACGTGCCGATCAAA
GTCTCATTTTCGCCAAAAGTTGTCATGACCAAAATCCCTTAACGTGAGTTTTCGTTCCACTGAGCGTCAG
ACCCCGTAGAAAAGATCAAAGGATCTTCTTGAGATCCTTTTTTTCTGCGCGTAATCTGCTGCTTGCAAAC
AAAAAAACCACCGCTACCAGCGGTGGTTTGTTTGCCGGATCAAGAGCTACCAACTCTTTTTCCGAAGGTA
ACTGGCTTCAGCAGAGCGCAGATACCAAATACTGTTCTTCTAGTGTAGCCGTAGTTAGGCCACCACTTCA
AGAACTCTGTAGCACCGCCTACATACCTCGCTCTGCTAATCCTGTTACCAGTGGCTGCTGCCAGTGGCGA
TAAGTCGTGTCTTACCGGGTTGGACTCAAGACGATAGTTACCGGATAAGGCGCAGCGGTCGGGCTGAACG
GGGGGTTCGTGCACACAGCCCAGCTTGGAGCGAACGACCTACACCGAACTGAGATACCTACAGCGTGAGC
TATGAGAAAGCGCCACGCTTCCCGAAGGGAGAAAGGCGGACAGGTATCCGGTAAGCGGCAGGGTCGGAAC
AGGAGAGCGCACGAGGGAGCTTCCAGGGGGAAACGCCTGGTATCTTTATAGTCCTGTCGGGTTTCGCCAC
CTCTGACTTGAGCGTCGATTTTTGTGATGCTCGTCAGGGGGGCGGAGCCTATGGAAAAACGCCAGCAATG
CGGCCTTTTTACGGTTCCTGGCCTTTTGCTGGCCTTTTGCTCACATGTTCTTTCCTGCGTTATCCCCTGA
TTCTGTGGATAACCGTATTACCGCCTTTGAGTGAGCTGATACCGCTCGCCGCAGCCGAACGACCGAGCGC
AGCGAGTCAGTGAGCGAGGAAGCCGAAAAATCAATAATCAGACAACAAGATGTGCGAACTCGATATTTTA
CACGACTCTCTTTACCAATTCTGCCCCGAATTACACTTAAAACGACTCAACAGCTTAACGTTGGCTTGCC
ACGCATTACTTGACTGTAAAACTCTCACTCTTACCGAACTTGGCCGTAACCTGCCAACCAAAGCGAGAAC
AAAACATAACATCAAACGAATCGACCGATTGTTAGGTAATCGTCACTTGCAGGAAGGTTTAAACGCATTT
AGGTGACACTATAGAAGTGTGTATCGCTCGAGGCTCTTCAGCATCTAGAGCCACCGGCATGAGCCACCAT
GGCCTCCTTGTTGTTCTTCTGTGGGGCCTTTTATCTCCTGGGAACAGGGTCCATGGATGCTGATGTTACC
CAGACCCCAAGGAATAGGATCACAAAGACAGGAAAGAGGATTATGCTGGAATGTTCTCAGACTAAGGGTC
ATGATAGAATGTACTGGTATCGACAAGACCCAGGACTGGGCCTACGGTTGATCTATTACTCCTTTGATGT
CAAAGATATAAACAAAGGAGAGATCTCTGATGGATACAGTGTCTCTCGACAGGCACAGGCTAAATTCTCC
CTGTCCCTAGAGTCTGCCATCCCCAACCAAACCTAGTCTTCGTCACGAGACGTAATGGAGACCATGCGAT
ATCCGTAGGTCTCGAAACCGTCTCGGGGTGAAGACATTTTACCAG
Features (pLannotate 1.2.2; 8 found; start..end, strand, type, name):
    437..455     -  promoter       T7 promoter: promoter for bacteriophage T7 RNA polymerase
    465..522     +  promoter       AmpR promoter (fragment): bla
    569..1225    -  CDS            cat: CAT_ECOLX - Experimental evidence at protein level: Swiss-Prot protein existence level 1. This enzyme is an effector of chloramphenicol resistance in bacteria. From Escherichia coli. This protein is used as a marker in many commonly used cloning vectors, such as pACYC184.
   1226..1328    -  promoter       cat promoter: promoter of the E. coli cat gene encoding chloramphenicol acetyltransferase
   1429..2017    +  rep_origin     ori: high-copy-number ColE1/pMB1/pBR322/pUC origin of replication
   2447..2465    +  promoter       SP6 promoter: promoter for bacteriophage SP6 RNA polymerase
   2531..2833    +  CDS            TRBV6-7 (fragment): TVB67_HUMAN - Experimental evidence at protein level: Swiss-Prot protein existence level 1. Probable non-functional open reading frame (ORF) of V region of the variable domain of T cell receptor (TR) beta chain (PubMed:24600447). Non-functional ORF generally cannot participate to the synthesis of a productive T cell receptor (TR) chain due to altered V-(D)-J or switch recombination and/or splicing site (at mRNA level) and/or conserved amino acid change (protein level) (PubMed:9619395). Alpha-beta T cell receptors are antigen specific receptors which are essential to the immune response and are
   2910..390     +  CDS            TRAC (fragment) (across the origin): TRAC_HUMAN - Also known as TCRA. Experimental evidence at protein level: Swiss-Prot protein existence level 1. Constant region of T cell receptor (TR) alpha chain (PubMed:24600447). Alpha-beta T cell receptors are antigen specific receptors which are essential to the immune response and are present on the cell surface of T lymphocytes. Recognize peptide-major histocompatibility (MH) (pMH) complexes that are displayed by antigen presenting cells (APC), a prerequisite for efficient T cell adaptive immunity against pathogens (PubMed:25493333). Binding of alpha-beta TR to pMH complex initiates TR-
