[The description below was written by a language model from this plasmid's Addgene catalogue record and pLannotate feature annotations shown in this document.]
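Description:
TRBV24-1 is a small bacterial cloning plasmid (about 2.9 kb in the sequenced record) built on the pGGA-select backbone and classed as a synthetic biology part vector. It is one module in a library of human T cell receptor gene segments intended for assembling full TCRs by cloning. It replicates in E. coli from a high-copy ColE1/pUC-type origin and is selected with chloramphenicol through a cat gene driven by its own promoter. A short fragment of the AmpR promoter is also annotated, but no ampicillin resistance gene is present. T7 and SP6 phage promoters flank the insert region, as is common in this type of backbone. The record does not indicate that they are used for expression here.

The payload is a human TRBV24-1–TRAC insert: a TCR beta-chain variable gene segment followed by sequence from the TCR alpha-chain constant region. The automated annotation labels the V segment (roughly 300 bp) as a fragment of TRBV6-7. This most likely reflects a closest-homologue match among related beta V genes, since the catalogue identifies the allele as unmutated TRBV24-1. The TRAC fragment is annotated as spanning the numbering origin of the circular sequence. The two annotated segments together exceed the listed insert size of 397 bp, and the record does not explain this difference.

No eukaryotic promoter, polyadenylation signal or viral element is annotated, so the plasmid serves as a donor of coding parts rather than an expression vector. The exact cloning method and any restriction sites used are not stated. The associated work concerns scalable TCR synthesis and screening for antigen reactivity mapping.
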