Addgene plasmid #237945: TRBV24-1
Purpose: Encodes TRBV24-1 allele and TRAC to generate TCRs via cloning
Depositing lab: Michael Birnbaum. Depositing organization: Massachusetts Institute of Technology. Publication: Scalable TCR synthesis and screening enable antigen reactivity mapping in vitiligo. Gaglione SA, Mukkamala RS, Krishna C, Smith BE, Wadsworth MH 2nd, Jelinsky SA, Perez CR, Schmidt-Hong L, Katz EL, Gellatly KJ, Ali LR, Shen J, Holec PV, Zhao QH, Chan AO, Xu EJK, Kravarik KM, Guzova JA, Dobson CS, Singh H, Garber M, Dougan M, Dougan SK, Harris JE, Winkler A, Birnbaum ME. Immunity. 2026 Feb 10;59(2):477-493.e9. doi: 10.1016/j.immuni.2026.01.001. Epub 2026 Jan 28. PubMed 41610844.
Backbone
  Vector backbone: pGGA-select
  Backbone manufacturer: Addgene Plasmid #195714
  Backbone size w/o insert (bp): 2518
  Vector type: Synthetic Biology
Growth in bacteria
  Bacterial resistance: Chloramphenicol, 25 μg/mL
  Growth temperature: 37°C
  Growth strain: DH5alpha
  Copy number: High Copy
Gene/Insert
  Gene/Insert name: TRBV24-1-TRAC
  Species: H. sapiens (human)
  Insert size (bp): 397
  Mutation: None
  Entrez Gene: TRBV24-1 (a.k.a. TCRBV15S1, TCRBV24S1, TRBV241)
  Cloning method: Unknown
Terms and licenses: Academic/Nonprofit Terms; Industry Terms: Not Available to Industry
Depositor comments: Please visit https://doi.org/10.1101/2025.04.24.649726 for bioRxiv preprint.
How to cite: TRBV24-1 was a gift from Michael Birnbaum (Addgene plasmid # 237945 ; http://n2t.net/addgene:237945 ; RRID:Addgene_237945)
